>Addgene plasmid #141732 | TFORF0846 | addgene full sequence | sequence record 404050 | Addgene NGS Result
GGCTCCGGTGCCCGTCAGTGGGCAGAGCGCACATCGCCCACAGTCCCCGAGAAGTTGGGGGGAGGGGTCG
GCAATTGAACCGGTGCCTAGAGAAGGTGGCGCGGGGTAAACTGGGAAAGTGATGTCGTGTACTGGCTCCG
CCTTTTTCCCGAGGGTGGGGGAGAACCGTATATAAGTGCAGTAGTCGCCGTGAACGTTCTTTTTCGCAAC
GGGTTTGCCGCCAGAACACAGGTAAGTGCCGTGTGTGGTTCCCGCGGGCCTGGCCTCTTTACGGGTTATG
GCCCTTGCGTGCCTTGAATTACTTCCACCTGGCTGCAGTACGTGATTCTTGATCCCGAGCTTCGGGTTGG
AAGTGGGTGGGAGAGTTCGAGGCCTTGCGCTTAAGGAGCCCCTTCGCCTCGTGCTTGAGTTGAGGCCTGG
CCTGGGCGCTGGGGCCGCCGCGTGCGAATCTGGTGGCACCTTCGCGCCTGTCTCGCTGCTTTCGATAAGT
CTCTAGCCATTTAAAATTTTTGATGACCTGCTGCGACGCTTTTTTTCTGGCAAGATAGTCTTGTAAATGC
GGGCCAAGATCTGCACACTGGTATTTCGGTTTTTGGGGCCGCGGGCGGCGACGGGGCCCGTGCGTCCCAG
CGCACATGTTCGGCGAGGCGGGGCCTGCGAGCGCGGCCACCGAGAATCGGACGGGGGTAGTCTCAAGCTG
GCCGGCCTGCTCTGGTGCCTGGCCTCGCGCCGCCGTGTATCGCCCCGCCCTGGGCGGCAAGGCTGGCCCG
GTCGGCACCAGTTGCGTGAGCGGAAAGATGGCCGCTTCCCGGCCCTGCTGCAGGGAGCTCAAAATGGAGG
ACGCGGCGCTCGGGAGAGCGGGCGGGTGAGTCACCCACACAAAGGAAAAGGGCCTTTCCGTCCTCAGCCG
TCGCTTCATGTGACTCCACGGAGTACCGGGCGCCGTCCAGGCACCTCGATTAGTTCTCGAGCTTTTGGAG
TACGTCGTCTTTAGGTTGGGGGGAGGGGTTTTATGCGATGGAGTTTCCCCACACTGAGTGGGTGGAGACT
GAAGTTAGGCCAGCTTGGCACTTGATGTAATTCTCCTTGGAATTTGCCCTTTTTGAGTTTGGATCTTGGT
TCATTCTCAAGCCTCAGACAGTGGTTCAAAGTTTTTTTCTTCCATTTCAGGTGTCGTGAGGCTAGCACCG
CCACCATGAGCAGCGAGGCCGAGACCCAGCAGCCGCCCGCCGCCCCCCCCGCCGCCCCCGCCCTCAGCGC
CGCCGACACCAAGCCCGGCACTACGGGCAGCGGCGCAGGGAGCGGTGGCCCGGGCGGCCTCACATCGGCG
GCGCCTGCCGGCGGGGACAAGAAGGTCATCGCAACGAAGGTTTTGGGAACAGTAAAATGGTTCAATGTAA
GGAACGGATATGGTTTCATCAACAGGAATGACACCAAGGAAGATGTATTTGTACACCAGACTGCCATAAA
GAAGAATAACCCCAGGAAGTACCTTCGCAGTGTAGGAGATGGAGAGACTGTGGAGTTTGATGTTGTTGAA
GGAGAAAAGGGTGCGGAGGCAGCAAATGTTACAGGTCCTGGTGGTGTTCCAGTTCAAGGCAGTAAATATG
CAGCAGACCGTAACCATTATAGACGCTATCCACGTCGTAGGGGTCCTCCACGCAATTACCAGCAAAATTA
CCAGAATAGTGAGAGTGGGGAAAAGAACGAGGGATCGGAGAGTGCTCCCGAAGGCCAGGCCCAACAACGC
CGGCCCTACCGCAGGCGAAGGTTCCCACCTTACTACATGCGGAGACCCTATGGGCGTCGACCACAGTATT
CCAACCCTCCTGTGCAGGGAGAAGTGATGGAGGGTGCTGACAACCAGGGTGCAGGAGAACAAGGTAGACC
AGTGAGGCAGAATATGTATCGGGGATATAGACCACGATTCCGCAGGGGCCCTCCTCGCCAAAGACAGCCT
AGAGAGGACGGCAATGAAGAAGATAAAGAAAATCAAGGAGATGAGACCCAAGGTCAGCAGCCACCTCAAC
GTCGGTACCGCCGCAACTTCAATTACCGACGCAGACGCCCAGAAAACCCTAAACCACAAGATGGCAAAGA
GACAAAAGCAGCCGATCCACCAGCTGAGAATTCGTCCGCTCCCGAGGCTGAGCAGGGCGGGGCTGAGTAG
TAATGAACTAGTCCGTAACTTGAAAGTATTTCGATTTCTTGGCTTTATATATCTTGTGGAAAGGACGATT
CTTCTGCAGGAGTTCGGTATTGACGCGTTAAGTCGACAATCAACCTCTGGATTACAAAATTTGTGAAAGA
TTGACTGGTATTCTTAACTATGTTGCTCCTTTTACGCTATGTGGATACGCTGCTTTAATGCCTTTGTATC
ATGCTATTGCTTCCCGTATGGCTTTCATTTTCTCCTCCTTGTATAAATCCTGGTTGCTGTCTCTTTATGA
GGAGTTGTGGCCCGTTGTCAGGCAACGTGGCGTGGTGTGCACTGTGTTTGCTGACGCAACCCCCACTGGT
TGGGGCATTGCCACCACCTGTCAGCTCCTTTCCGGGACTTTCGCTTTCCCCCTCCCTATTGCCACGGCGG
AACTCATCGCCGCCTGCCTTGCCCGCTGCTGGACAGGGGCTCGGCTGTTGGGCACTGACAATTCCGTGGT
GTTGTCGGGGAAATCATCGTCCTTTCCTTGGCTGCTCGCCTGTGTTGCCACCTGGATTCTGCGCGGGACG
TCCTTCTGCTACGTCCCTTCGGCCCTCAATCCAGCGGACCTTCCTTCCCGCGGCCTGCTGCCGGCTCTGC
GGCCTCTTCCGCGTCTTCGCCTTCGCCCTCAGACGAGTCGGATCTCCCTTTGGGCCGCCTCCCCGCGTCG
ACTTTAAGACCAATGACTTACAAGGCAGCTGTAGATCTTAGCCACTTTTTAAAAGAAAAGGGGGGACTGG
AAGGGCTAATTCACTCCCAACGAAGACAAGATCTGCTTTTTGCTTGTACTGGGTCTCTCTGGTTAGACCA
GATCTGAGCCTGGGAGCTCTCTGGCTAACTAGGGAACCCACTGCTTAAGCCTCAATAAAGCTTGCCTTGA
GTGCTTCAAGTAGTGTGTGCCCGTCTGTTGTGTGACTCTGGTAACTAGAGATCCCTCAGACCCTTTTAGT
CAGTGTGGAAAATCTCTAGCAGTACGTATAGTAGTTCATGTCATCTTATTATTCAGTATTTATAACTTGC
AAAGAAATGAATATCAGAGAGTGAGAGGAACTTGTTTATTGCAGCTTATAATGGTTACAAATAAAGCAAT
AGCATCACAAATTTCACAAATAAAGCATTTTTTTCACTGCATTCTAGTTGTGGTTTGTCCAAACTCATCA
ATGTATCTTATCATGTCTGGCTCTAGCTATCCCGCCCCTAACTCCGCCCATCCCGCCCCTAACTCCGCCC
AGTTCCGCCCATTCTCCGCCCCATGGCTGACTAATTTTTTTTATTTATGCAGAGGCCGAGGCCGCCTCGG
CCTCTGAGCTATTCCAGAAGTAGTGAGGAGGCTTTTTTGGAGGCCTAGGGACGTACCCAATTCGCCCTAT
AGTGAGTCGTATTACGCGCGCTCACTGGCCGTCGTTTTACAACGTCGTGACTGGGAAAACCCTGGCGTTA
CCCAACTTAATCGCCTTGCAGCACATCCCCCTTTCGCCAGCTGGCGTAATAGCGAAGAGGCCCGCACCGA
TCGCCCTTCCCAACAGTTGCGCAGCCTGAATGGCGAATGGG
[124 nt withheld, positions 3752-3875]
C
[91 nt withheld, positions 3877-3967]
A
[49 nt withheld, positions 3969-4017]
CCTTTGACGTTGGAGTCCACGTTCTTT
[37 nt withheld, positions 4045-4081]
ACCCTATCTCGGTCTATTCTTTTGATTTATAAGGGATTTTGCCGATTTCGGCCTATTGGTTAAAAAATGA
GCTGATTTAACAAAAATTTAACGCGAATTTTAACAAAATATTAACGCTTACAATTTAGGTGGCACTTTTC
GGGGAAATGTGCGCGGAACCCCTATTTGTTTATTTTTCTAAATACATTCAAATATGTATCCGCTCATGAG
ACAATAACCCTGATAAATGCTTCAATAATATTGAAAAAGGAAGAGTATGAGTATTCAACATTTCCGTGTC
GCCCTTATTCCCTTTTTTGCGGCATTTTGCCTTCCTGTTTTTGCTCACCCAGAAACGCTGGTGAAAGTAA
AAGATGCTGAAGATCAGTTGGGTGCACGAGTGGGTTACATCGAACTGGATCTCAACAGCGGTAAGATCCT
TGAGAGTTTTCGCCCCGAAGAACGTTTTCCAATGATGAGCACTTTTAAAGTTCTGCTATGTGGCGCGGTA
TTATCCCGTATTGACGCCGGGCAAGAGCAACTCGGTCGCCGCATACACTATTCTCAGAATGACTTGGTTG
AGTACTCACCAGTCACAGAAAAGCATCTTACGGATGGCATGACAGTAAGAGAATTATGCAGTGCTGCCAT
AACCATGAGTGATAACACTGCGGCCAACTTACTTCTGACAACGATCGGAGGACCGAAGGAGCTAACCGCT
TTTTTGCACAACATGGGGGATCATGTAACTCGCCTTGATCGTTGGGAACCGGAGCTGAATGAAGCCATAC
CAAACGACGAGCGTGACACCACGATGCCTGTAGCAATGGCAACAACGTTGCGCAAACTATTAACTGGCGA
ACTACTTACTCTAGCTTCCCGGCAACAATTAATAGACTGGATGGAGGCGGATAAAGTTGCAGGACCACTT
CTGCGCTCGGCCCTTCCGGCTGGCTGGTTTATTGCTGATAAATCTGGAGCCGGTGAGCGTGGGTCTCGCG
GTATCATTGCAGCACTGGGGCCAGATGGTAAGCCCTCCCGTATCGTAGTTATCTACACGACGGGGAGTCA
GGCAACTATGGATGAACGAAATAGACAGATCGCTGAGATAGGTGCCTCACTGATTAAGCATTGGTAACTG
TCAGACCAAGTTTACTCATATATACTTTAGATTGATTTAAAACTTCATTTTTAATTTAAAAGGATCTAGG
TGAAGATCCTTTTTGATAATCTCATGACCAAAATCCCTTAACGTGAGTTTTCGTTCCACTGAGCGTCAGA
CCCCGTAGAAAAGATCAAAGGATCTTCTTGAGATCCTTTTTTTCTGCGCGTAATCTGCTGCTTGCAAACA
AAAAAACCACCGCTACCAGCGGTGGTTTGTTTGCCGGATCAAGAGCTACCAACTCTTTTTCCGAAGGTAA
CTGGCTTCAGCAGAGCGCAGATACCAAATACTGTTCTTCTAGTGTAGCCGTAGTTAGGCCACCACTTCAA
GAACTCTGTAGCACCGCCTACATACCTCGCTCTGCTAATCCTGTTACCAGTGGCTGCTGCCAGTGGCGAT
AAGTCGTGTCTTACCGGGTTGGACTCAAGACGATAGTTACCGGATAAGGCGCAGCGGTCGGGCTGAACGG
GGGGTTCGTGCACACAGCCCAGCTTGGAGCGAACGACCTACACCGAACTGAGATACCTACAGCGTGAGCT
ATGAGAAAGCGCCACGCTTCCCGAAGGGAGAAAGGCGGACAGGTATCCGGTAAGCGGCAGGGTCGGAACA
GGAGAGCGCACGAGGGAGCTTCCAGGGGGAAACGCCTGGTATCTTTATAGTCCTGTCGGGTTTCGCCACC
TCTGACTTGAGCGTCGATTTTTGTGATGCTCGTCAGGGGGGCGGAGCCTATGGAAAAACGCCAGCAACGC
GGCCTTTTTACGGTTCCTGGCCTTTTGCTGGCCTTTTGCTCACATGTTCTTTCCTGCGTTATCCCCTGAT
TCTGTGGATAACCGTATTACCGCCTTTGAGTGAGCTGATACCGCTCGCCGCAGCCGAACGACCGAGCGCA
GCGAGTCAGTGAGCGAGGAAGCGGAAGAGCGCCCAATACGCAAACCGCCTCTCCCCGCGCGTTGGCCGAT
TCATTAATGCAGCTGGCACGACAGGTTTCCCGACTGGAAAGCGGGCAGTGAGCGCAACGCAATTAATGTG
AGTTAGCTCACTCATTAGGCACCCCAGGCTTTACACTTTATGCTTCCGGCTCGTATGTTGTGTGGAATTG
TGAGCGGATAACAATTTCACACAGGAAACAGCTATGACCATGATTACGCCAAGCGCGCAATTAACCCTCA
CTAAAGGGAACAAAAGCTGGAGCTGCAAGCTTAATGTAGTCTTATGCAATACTCTTGTAGTCTTGCAACA
TGGTAACGATGAGTTAGCAACATGCCTTACAAGGAGAGAAAAAGCACCGTGCATGCCGATTGGTGGAAGT
AAGGTGGTACGATCGTGCCTTATTAGGAAGGCAACAGACGGGTCTGACATGGATTGGACGAACCACTGAA
TTGCCGCATTGCAGAGATATTGTATTTAAGTGCCTAGCTCGATACATAAACGGGTCTCTCTGGTTAGACC
AGATCTGAGCCTGGGAGCTCTCTGGCTAACTAGGGAACCCACTGCTTAAGCCTCAATAAAGCTTGCCTTG
AGTGCTTCAAGTAGTGTGTGCCCGTCTGTTGTGTGACTCTGGTAACTAGAGATCCCTCAGACCCTTTTAG
TCAGTGTGGAAAATCTCTAGCAGTGGCGCCCGAACAGGGACTTGAAAGCGAAAGGGAAACCAGAGGAGCT
CTCTCGACGCAGGACTCGGCTTGCTGAAGCGCGCACGGCAAGAGGCGAGGGGCGGCGACTGGTGAGTACG
CCAAAAATTTTGACTAGCGGAGGCTAGAAGGAGAGAGATGGGTGCGAGAGCGTCAGTATTAAGCGGGGGA
GAATTAGATCGCGATGGGAAAAAATTCGGTTAAGGCCAGGGGGAAAGAAAAAATATAAATTAAAACATAT
AGTATGGGCAAGCAGGGAGCTAGAACGATTCGCAGTTAATCCTGGCCTGTTAGAAACATCAGAAGGCTGT
AGACAAATACTGGGACAGCTACAACCATCCCTTCAGACAGGATCAGAAGAACTTAGATCATTATATAATA
CAGTAGCAACCCTCTATTGTGTGCATCAAAGGATAGAGATAAAAGACACCAAGGAAGCTTTAGACAAGAT
AGAGGAAGAGCAAAACAAAAGTAAGACCACCGCACAGCAAGCGGCCGCTGATCTTCAGACCTGGAGGAGG
AGATATGAGGGACAATTGGAGAAGTGAATTATATAAATATAAAGTAGTAAAAATTGAACCATTAGGAGTA
GCACCCACCAAGGCAAAGAGAAGAGTGGTGCAGAGAGAAAAAAGAGCAGTGGGAATAGGAGCTTTGTTCC
TTGGGTTCTTGGGAGCAGCAGGAAGCACTATGGGCGCAGCGTCAATGACGCTGACGGTACAGGCCAGACA
ATTATTGTCTGGTATAGTGCAGCAGCAGAACAATTTGCTGAGGGCTATTGAGGCGCAACAGCATCTGTTG
CAACTCACAGTCTGGGGCATCAAGCAGCTCCAGGCAAGAATCCTGGCTGTGGAAAGATACCTAAAGGATC
AACAGCTCCTGGGGATTTGGGGTTGCTCTGGAAAACTCATTTGCACCACTGCTGTGCCTTGGAATGCTAG
TTGGAGTAATAAATCTCTGGAACAGATTTGGAATCACACGACCTGGATGGAGTGGGACAGAGAAATTAAC
AATTACACAAGCTTAATACACTCCTTAATTGAAGAATCGCAAAACCAGCAAGAAAAGAATGAACAAGAAT
TATTGGAATTAGATAAATGGGCAAGTTTGTGGAATTGGTTTAACATAACAAATTGGCTGTGGTATATAAA
ATTATTCATAATGATAGTAGGAGGCTTGGTAGGTTTAAGAATAGTTTTTGCTGTACTTTCTATAGTGAAT
AGAGTTAGGCAGGGATATTCACCATTATCGTTTCAGACCCACCTCCCAACCCCGAGGGGACCCATGCATT
GCATCTCAATTAGTCAGCAACCAGGTGTGGAAAGTCCCCAGGCTCCCCAGCAGGCAGAAGTATGCAAAGC
ATGCGTCTCAATTAGTCAGCAACCATAGTCCCGCCCCTAACTCCGCCCATCCCGCCCCTAACTCCGCCCA
GTTCCGCCCATTCTCCGCCCCATGGCTGACTAATTTTTTTTATTTATGCAGAGGCCGAGGCCGCCTCGGC
CTCTGAGCTATTCCAGAAGTAGTGAGGAGGCTTTTTTGGAGGCCTAGGCTTTTGCAAAAAGCTTTCTAGA
GGTACCACCGGAGCTTACCATGACCGAGTACAAGCCCACGGTGCGCCTCGCCACCCGCGACGACGTCCCC
AGGGCCGTACGCACCCTCGCCGCCGCGTTCGCCGACTACCCCGCCACGCGCCACACCGTCGATCCGGACC
GCCACATCGAGCGGGTCACCGAGCTGCAAGAACTCTTCCTCACGCGCGTCGGGCTCGACATCGGCAAGGT
GTGGGTCGCGGACGACGGCGCCGCCGTGGCGGTCTGGACCACGCCGGAGAGCGTCGAAGCGGGGGCGGTG
TTCGCCGAGATCGGCCCGCGCATGGCCGAGTTGAGCGGTTCCCGGCTGGCCGCGCAGCAACAGATGGAAG
GCCTCCTGGCGCCGCACCGGCCCAAGGAGCCCGCGTGGTTCCTGGCCACCGTCGGCGTCTCGCCCGACCA
CCAGGGCAAGGGTCTGGGCAGCGCCGTCGTGCTCCCCGGAGTGGAGGCGGCCGAGCGCGCCGGGGTGCCC
GCCTTCCTGGAGACCTCCGCGCCCCGCAACCTCCCCTTCTACGAGCGGCTCGGCTTCACCGTCACCGCCG
ACGTCGAGGTGCCCGAAGGACCGCGCACCTGGTGCATGACCCGCAAGCCCGGTGCCAGTTAACGAATTCT
AGATCTTGAGACAAATGGCAGTATTCATCCACAATTTTAAAAGAAAAGGGGGGATTGGGGGGTACAGTGC
AGGGGAAAGAATAGTAGACATAATAGCAACAGACATACAAACTAAAGAATTACAAAAACAAATTACAAAA
ATTCAAAATTTTCGGGTTTATTACAGGGACAGCAGAGATCCACTTTGGCGCCGGCTCGAGGCCTGCAGGT
GCAAAGATGGATAAAGTTTTAAACAGAGAGGAATCTTTGCAGCTAATGGACCTTCTAGGTCTTGAAAGGA
GTGGGAATT
Features (pLannotate 1.2.2; 31 found; start..end, strand, type, name):
      1..1179    +  promoter       EF-1α promoter: strong constitutive promoter for human elongation factor EF-1α
   1196..2167    +  CDS            YBX1: YBOX1_BOVIN - Also known as YB1 From Bos taurus (Bovine).
   2183..2236    +  promoter       U6 promoter (fragment): RNA polymerase III promoter for human U6 snRNA
   2278..2866    +  misc_feature   WPRE: woodchuck hepatitis virus posttranscriptional regulatory element
   2917..2936    +  misc_feature   cPPT/CTS (fragment): central polypurine tract and central termination sequence of HIV-1
   2938..3171    +  LTR            3' LTR (ΔU3): self-inactivating 3' long terminal repeat (LTR) from HIV-1
   3249..3370    +  polyA_signal   SV40 poly(A) signal: SV40 polyadenylation signal
   3410..3545    +  rep_origin     SV40 ori: SV40 origin of replication
   3566..3584    -  promoter       T7 promoter: promoter for bacteriophage T7 RNA polymerase
   3592..3747    +  CDS            lacZα (fragment): LacZα fragment of β-galactosidase; lacZ fragment
   3752..4180    +  rep_origin     f1 ori (sequence partly withheld): f1 bacteriophage origin of replication; arrow indicates direction of (+) strand synthesis
   4233..4337    +  promoter       AmpR promoter: bla
   4338..5198    +  CDS            AmpR: β-lactamase; bla; confers resistance to ampicillin, carbenicillin, and related antibiotics
   5369..5957    +  rep_origin     ori: high-copy-number ColE1/pMB1/pBR322/pUC origin of replication
   6140..6232    +  CDS            lacI (fragment): lac repressor; lacI; The lac repressor binds to the lac operator to inhibit transcription in E. coli. This inhibition can be relieved by adding lactose or isopropyl-β-D-thiogalactopyranoside (IPTG).
   6245..6266    +  protein_bind   CAP binding site: CAP binding activates transcription in the presence of cAMP. E. coli catabolite activator protein
   6281..6311    +  promoter       lac promoter: promoter for the E. coli lac operon
   6319..6335    +  protein_bind   lac operator: The lac repressor binds to the lac operator to inhibit transcription in E. coli. This inhibition can be relieved by adding lactose or isopropyl-β-D-thiogalactopyranoside (IPTG). lac repressor encoded by lacI
   6380..6398    +  promoter       T3 promoter: promoter for bacteriophage T3 RNA polymerase
   6426..6652    +  promoter       RSV promoter: Rous sarcoma virus enhancer/promoter
   6653..6833    +  LTR            5' LTR (truncated): truncated 5' long terminal repeat (LTR) from HIV-1
   6880..7005    +  misc_feature   HIV-1 Ψ: packaging signal of human immunodeficiency virus type 1
   6989..7352    +  CDS            HIV-1 gag (fragment): gag protein from human immunodeficiency virus 1; gag
   7498..7731    +  misc_feature   RRE: The Rev response element (RRE) of HIV-1 allows for Rev-dependent mRNA export from the nucleus to the cytoplasm.
   8108..8134    +  CDS            Rev (fragment): human immunodeficiency virus 1 (HIV-1) Rev protein; rev; enhances nuclear export of unspliced and incompletely spliced viral mRNAs
   8141..8164    +  promoter       SV40 promoter (fragment): SV40 early promoter
   8165..8236    +  promoter       SV40 promoter (fragment): SV40 enhancer and early promoter
   8260..8395    +  rep_origin     SV40 ori: SV40 origin of replication
   8441..9037    +  CDS            PuroR (fragment): puromycin N-acetyltransferase; pac from Streptomyces; confers resistance to puromycin
   9086..9203    +  misc_feature   cPPT/CTS: central polypurine tract and central termination sequence of HIV-1
   9268..9334    +  CDS            small t antigen (fragment): SV40 (simian virus 40) small t antigen
