[The description below was written by a language model from this plasmid's Addgene catalogue record and pLannotate feature annotations shown in this document.]
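Description:
TFORF0846 is a third-generation, self-inactivating lentiviral expression plasmid built on the pLX_TRC317 backbone and carrying the human YBX1 (Y-box binding protein 1, YB-1) open reading frame. It belongs to a barcoded transcription factor ORF collection. In bacteria it replicates from a high-copy ColE1/pUC-type origin and is selected with ampicillin through the β-lactamase gene; an f1 origin and residual lac/T7/T3 cloning-vector elements are also present. The depositor notes that the plasmid can recombine, as is common for LTR-containing vectors.

The viral genome is transcribed in packaging cells from an RSV promoter fused to a truncated HIV-1 5' LTR. This is followed by the Ψ packaging signal with a gag fragment, and the Rev response element for Rev-dependent nuclear export. Within the proviral region, an SV40 early promoter drives puromycin N-acetyltransferase for selection of transduced mammalian cells, and a cPPT/CTS element aids nuclear import. The strong constitutive EF-1α promoter then drives the YBX1 coding sequence. The annotation tool matched this ORF to the bovine orthologue, but the catalogue lists it as the human reference transcript, produced by gene synthesis. A WPRE downstream enhances transcript stability and expression, and the ΔU3 3' LTR makes the integrated provirus self-inactivating; an SV40 polyadenylation signal follows. The short U6 promoter fragment between the ORF and the WPRE is probably a vector remnant. The feature table does not annotate the unique 24-bp barcode described in the catalogue, so its exact position is not stated.

The construct is intended for stable YBX1 overexpression, either individually or in pooled screens where barcode sequencing identifies which transcription factor each cell received, as in directed differentiation studies.
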