Addgene plasmid #141732: TFORF0846
Purpose: Lentiviral vector for overexpressing transcription factor ORFs with unique 24-bp barcodes. Barcodes facilitate identification of transcription factors in pooled screens.
Depositing lab: Feng Zhang. Depositing organization: Broad Institute. Publication: A transcription factor atlas of directed differentiation. Joung J, Ma S, Tay T, Geiger-Schuller KR, Kirchgatterer PC, Verdine VK, Guo B, Arias-Garcia MA, Allen WE, Singh A, Kuksenko O, Abudayyeh OO, Gootenberg JS, Fu Z, Macrae RK, Buenrostro JD, Regev A, Zhang F. Cell. 2023 Jan 5;186(1):209-229.e26. doi: 10.1016/j.cell.2022.11.026. PubMed 36608654.
Backbone
  Vector backbone: pLX_TRC317
  Backbone manufacturer: Broad Institute Genetic Perturbation Platform
  Backbone size w/o insert (bp): 8264
  Vector type: Mammalian Expression, Lentiviral
  Selectable markers: Puromycin
Growth in bacteria
  Bacterial resistance: Ampicillin, 100 μg/mL
  Growth temperature: 37°C
  Growth strain: NEB Stable
  Copy number: High Copy
Gene/Insert
  Gene/Insert name: YBX1
  Species: H. sapiens (human)
  Insert size (bp): 1076
  Entrez Gene: YBX1 (a.k.a. BP-8, CBF-A, CSDA2, CSDB, DBPB, EFI-A, MDR-NF1, NSEP-1, NSEP1, YB-1, YB1)
  Promoter: EF1a
  Cloning method: Unknown
  Sequencing primers: 5′ GGGTGGAGACTGAAGTTAGGCCAG; 3′ CACATAGCGTAAAAGGAGCAACATAG
Terms and licenses: Academic/Nonprofit Terms; Industry Terms: Not Available to Industry
Depositor comments: NM_004559,ENST00000321358 . The transcription factor ORF portion of this plasmid was synthesized by Genewiz. Please test multiple small colonies in case of plasmid recombination. To make this collection available in a timely manner, a portion of this collection was not fully sequenced by Addgene. If an Addgene verified full plasmid sequence is not available, please contact us prior to placing an order to request the full sequence.
How to cite: TFORF0846 was a gift from Feng Zhang (Addgene plasmid # 141732 ; http://n2t.net/addgene:141732 ; RRID:Addgene_141732)
