>Addgene plasmid #141732 | TFORF0846 | depositor partial sequence | sequence record 277333 | Insert
ACCGCCACCATGAGCAGCGAGGCCGAGACCCAGCAGCCGCCCGCCGCCCCCCCCGCCGCCCCCGCCCTCA
GCGCCGCCGACACCAAGCCCGGCACTACGGGCAGCGGCGCAGGGAGCGGTGGCCCGGGCGGCCTCACATC
GGCGGCGCCTGCCGGCGGGGACAAGAAGGTCATCGCAACGAAGGTTTTGGGAACAGTAAAATGGTTCAAT
GTAAGGAACGGATATGGTTTCATCAACAGGAATGACACCAAGGAAGATGTATTTGTACACCAGACTGCCA
TAAAGAAGAATAACCCCAGGAAGTACCTTCGCAGTGTAGGAGATGGAGAGACTGTGGAGTTTGATGTTGT
TGAAGGAGAAAAGGGTGCGGAGGCAGCAAATGTTACAGGTCCTGGTGGTGTTCCAGTTCAAGGCAGTAAA
TATGCAGCAGACCGTAACCATTATAGACGCTATCCACGTCGTAGGGGTCCTCCACGCAATTACCAGCAAA
ATTACCAGAATAGTGAGAGTGGGGAAAAGAACGAGGGATCGGAGAGTGCTCCCGAAGGCCAGGCCCAACA
ACGCCGGCCCTACCGCAGGCGAAGGTTCCCACCTTACTACATGCGGAGACCCTATGGGCGTCGACCACAG
TATTCCAACCCTCCTGTGCAGGGAGAAGTGATGGAGGGTGCTGACAACCAGGGTGCAGGAGAACAAGGTA
GACCAGTGAGGCAGAATATGTATCGGGGATATAGACCACGATTCCGCAGGGGCCCTCCTCGCCAAAGACA
GCCTAGAGAGGACGGCAATGAAGAAGATAAAGAAAATCAAGGAGATGAGACCCAAGGTCAGCAGCCACCT
CAACGTCGGTACCGCCGCAACTTCAATTACCGACGCAGACGCCCAGAAAACCCTAAACCACAAGATGGCA
AAGAGACAAAAGCAGCCGATCCACCAGCTGAGAATTCGTCCGCTCCCGAGGCTGAGCAGGGCGGGGCTGA
GTAGTAATGAACTAGTCCGTAACTTGAAAGTATTTCGATTTCTTGGCTTTATATATCTTGTGGAAAGGAC
GATTCTTCTGCAGGAGTTCGGTATTG
