>Addgene plasmid #141732 | TFORF0846 | depositor partial sequence | sequence record 277334 | Barcode
TTCTTCTGCAGGAGTTCGGTATTG
